Addgene plasmid #76053: STRADA gRNA (BRDN0001145789)
Purpose: 3rd generation lentiviral gRNA plasmid targeting human STRADA
Depositing lab: John Doench & David Root. Depositing organization: Broad Institute. Publication: Optimized sgRNA design to maximize activity and minimize off-target effects of CRISPR-Cas9. Doench JG, Fusi N, Sullender M, Hegde M, Vaimberg EW, Donovan KF, Smith I, Tothova Z, Wilen C, Orchard R, Virgin HW, Listgarten J, Root DE. Nat Biotechnol. 2016 Jan 18. doi: 10.1038/nbt.3437. PubMed 26780180.
Backbone
  Vector backbone: lentiGuide-Puro
  Backbone manufacturer: Zhang Lab (Addgene plasmid # 52963)
  Vector type: Mammalian Expression, Lentiviral, CRISPR
  Selectable markers: Puromycin
Growth in bacteria
  Bacterial resistance: Ampicillin, 100 μg/mL
  Growth temperature: 37°C
  Growth strain: DH5alpha
  Copy number: High Copy
Gene/Insert
  Gene/Insert name: STRADA (alt names: STRADA; NM_001003786.2)
  gRNA/shRNA sequence: GATATGGCACGATATTGGGA
  Species: H. sapiens (human)
  Entrez Gene: STRADA (a.k.a. LYK5, NY-BR-96, PMSE, STRAD, Stlk)
  Promoter: hU6
  Cloning method: Unknown
  Sequencing primers: 5′ U6-F; 3′ pS2-R
Terms and licenses: Academic/Nonprofit Terms; Industry Terms: Not Available to Industry
Depositor comments: The gRNA was designed to target the following Genbank reference sequence(s): NM_001003786.2,NM_001003787.2,NM_001003788.2,NM_001165969.1,NM_001165970.1,NM_153335.5. Note that this plasmid does NOT contain Cas9. It should be used in conjunction with lentiCas9-Blast (Addgene #52962) or otherwise with cell lines already expressing Cas9. Browse the full kinome gRNA library at http://www.addgene.org/pooled-library/broadgpp-human-kinome/ or visit http://www.broadinstitute.org/rnai/public/ for detailed protocols and information.
How to cite: STRADA gRNA (BRDN0001145789) was a gift from John Doench & David Root (Addgene plasmid # 76053 ; http://n2t.net/addgene:76053 ; RRID:Addgene_76053)
