[The description below was written by a language model from this plasmid's Addgene catalogue record and pLannotate feature annotations shown in this document.]
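Description:
STRADA gRNA (BRDN0001145789) is a third-generation lentiviral guide RNA plasmid built on the lentiGuide-Puro backbone, designed to direct Streptococcus pyogenes Cas9 to the human STRADA gene (also known as LYK5 or STRAD). The 8.3 kb plasmid is propagated in E. coli at high copy from a ColE1/pUC-type origin with ampicillin selection through the β-lactamase gene. The backbone also carries an f1 origin, an SV40 origin and poly(A) signal, and remnants of lac and T7/T3 promoter elements.

The viral genome is transcribed from an RSV promoter fused to a truncated HIV-1 5' LTR, which makes packaging Tat-independent. It contains the Ψ packaging signal with a partial gag sequence, the Rev response element for nuclear export of the full-length RNA, a cPPT/CTS, and a self-inactivating ΔU3 3' LTR. Two expression units sit between the LTRs. A human U6 RNA polymerase III promoter drives the STRADA-specific spacer joined to the Cas9 gRNA scaffold. Downstream, the EF-1α core promoter with its intron A drives puromycin N-acetyltransferase for selection of transduced mammalian cells, followed by a WPRE to enhance transcript expression.

The guide was designed against several STRADA reference transcripts, so it should target multiple isoforms. The plasmid does not encode Cas9, so it must be used with a separate Cas9 vector such as lentiCas9-Blast or in cells that already express the nuclease. It belongs to a human kinome gRNA collection built with optimized sgRNA design rules, and is suited to STRADA knockout in cultured human cells.
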