Features (pLannotate 1.2.2; 29 found; start..end, strand, type, name):
     14..80      +  CDS            small t antigen (fragment): SV40 (simian virus 40) small t antigen
    106..317     +  promoter       EF-1α core promoter: core promoter for human elongation factor EF-1α
    318..1256    +  intron         EF-1α intron A: intron upstream of the start codon of human EF-1α
   1278..1877    +  CDS            PuroR (fragment): puromycin N-acetyltransferase; pac from Streptomyces; confers resistance to puromycin
   1893..2481    +  misc_feature   WPRE: woodchuck hepatitis virus posttranscriptional regulatory element
   2532..2551    +  misc_feature   cPPT/CTS (fragment): central polypurine tract and central termination sequence of HIV-1
   2553..2786    +  LTR            3' LTR (ΔU3): self-inactivating 3' long terminal repeat (LTR) from HIV-1
   2864..2985    +  polyA_signal   SV40 poly(A) signal: SV40 polyadenylation signal
   3025..3160    +  rep_origin     SV40 ori: SV40 origin of replication
   3181..3199    -  promoter       T7 promoter: promoter for bacteriophage T7 RNA polymerase
   3207..3362    +  CDS            lacZα (fragment): LacZα fragment of β-galactosidase; lacZ fragment
   3367..3795    +  rep_origin     f1 ori (sequence partly withheld): f1 bacteriophage origin of replication; arrow indicates direction of (+) strand synthesis
   3848..3952    +  promoter       AmpR promoter: bla
   3953..4813    +  CDS            AmpR: β-lactamase; bla; confers resistance to ampicillin, carbenicillin, and related antibiotics
   4984..5572    +  rep_origin     ori: high-copy-number ColE1/pMB1/pBR322/pUC origin of replication
   5755..5847    +  CDS            lacI (fragment): lac repressor; lacI; The lac repressor binds to the lac operator to inhibit transcription in E. coli. This inhibition can be relieved by adding lactose or isopropyl-β-D-thiogalactopyranoside (IPTG).
   5860..5881    +  protein_bind   CAP binding site: CAP binding activates transcription in the presence of cAMP. E. coli catabolite activator protein
   5896..5926    +  promoter       lac promoter: promoter for the E. coli lac operon
   5934..5950    +  protein_bind   lac operator: The lac repressor binds to the lac operator to inhibit transcription in E. coli. This inhibition can be relieved by adding lactose or isopropyl-β-D-thiogalactopyranoside (IPTG). lac repressor encoded by lacI
   5995..6013    +  promoter       T3 promoter: promoter for bacteriophage T3 RNA polymerase
   6041..6267    +  promoter       RSV promoter: Rous sarcoma virus enhancer/promoter
   6268..6448    +  LTR            5' LTR (truncated): truncated 5' long terminal repeat (LTR) from HIV-1
   6495..6620    +  misc_feature   HIV-1 Ψ: packaging signal of human immunodeficiency virus type 1
   6604..6967    +  CDS            HIV-1 gag (fragment): gag protein from human immunodeficiency virus 1; gag
   7113..7346    +  misc_feature   RRE: The Rev response element (RRE) of HIV-1 allows for Rev-dependent mRNA export from the nucleus to the cytoplasm.
   7723..7749    +  CDS            Rev (fragment): human immunodeficiency virus 1 (HIV-1) Rev protein; rev; enhances nuclear export of unspliced and incompletely spliced viral mRNAs
   7753..7993    +  promoter       U6 promoter: RNA polymerase III promoter for human U6 snRNA
   8023..8098    +  misc_RNA       gRNA scaffold: guide RNA scaffold for the Streptococcus pyogenes CRISPR/Cas9 system
   8154..8271    +  misc_feature   cPPT/CTS: central polypurine tract and central termination sequence of HIV-1
>Addgene plasmid #76053 | STRADA gRNA (BRDN0001145789) | addgene full sequence | sequence record 185090 | Addgene Assembled Sequence
CCCGGGTGCAAAGATGGATAAAGTTTTAAACAGAGAGGAATCTTTGCAGCTAATGGACCTTCTAGGTCTT
GAAAGGAGTGGGAATTGGCTCCGGTGCCCGTCAGTGGGCAGAGCGCACATCGCCCACAGTCCCCGAGAAG
TTGGGGGGAGGGGTCGGCAATTGATCCGGTGCCTAGAGAAGGTGGCGCGGGGTAAACTGGGAAAGTGATG
TCGTGTACTGGCTCCGCCTTTTTCCCGAGGGTGGGGGAGAACCGTATATAAGTGCAGTAGTCGCCGTGAA
CGTTCTTTTTCGCAACGGGTTTGCCGCCAGAACACAGGTAAGTGCCGTGTGTGGTTCCCGCGGGCCTGGC
CTCTTTACGGGTTATGGCCCTTGCGTGCCTTGAATTACTTCCACCTGGCTGCAGTACGTGATTCTTGATC
CCGAGCTTCGGGTTGGAAGTGGGTGGGAGAGTTCGAGGCCTTGCGCTTAAGGAGCCCCTTCGCCTCGTGC
TTGAGTTGAGGCCTGGCCTGGGCGCTGGGGCCGCCGCGTGCGAATCTGGTGGCACCTTCGCGCCTGTCTC
GCTGCTTTCGATAAGTCTCTAGCCATTTAAAATTTTTGATGACCTGCTGCGACGCTTTTTTTCTGGCAAG
ATAGTCTTGTAAATGCGGGCCAAGATCTGCACACTGGTATTTCGGTTTTTGGGGCCGCGGGCGGCGACGG
GGCCCGTGCGTCCCAGCGCACATGTTCGGCGAGGCGGGGCCTGCGAGCGCGGCCACCGAGAATCGGACGG
GGGTAGTCTCAAGCTGGCCGGCCTGCTCTGGTGCCTGGCCTCGCGCCGCCGTGTATCGCCCCGCCCTGGG
CGGCAAGGCTGGCCCGGTCGGCACCAGTTGCGTGAGCGGAAAGATGGCCGCTTCCCGGCCCTGCTGCAGG
GAGCTCAAAATGGAGGACGCGGCGCTCGGGAGAGCGGGCGGGTGAGTCACCCACACAAAGGAAAAGGGCC
TTTCCGTCCTCAGCCGTCGCTTCATGTGACTCCACGGAGTACCGGGCGCCGTCCAGGCACCTCGATTAGT
TCTCGAGCTTTTGGAGTACGTCGTCTTTAGGTTGGGGGGAGGGGTTTTATGCGATGGAGTTTCCCCACAC
TGAGTGGGTGGAGACTGAAGTTAGGCCAGCTTGGCACTTGATGTAATTCTCCTTGGAATTTGCCCTTTTT
GAGTTTGGATCTTGGTTCATTCTCAAGCCTCAGACAGTGGTTCAAAGTTTTTTTCTTCCATTTCAGGTGT
CGTGACGTACGGCCACCATGACCGAGTACAAGCCCACGGTGCGCCTCGCCACCCGCGACGACGTCCCCAG
GGCCGTACGCACCCTCGCCGCCGCGTTCGCCGACTACCCCGCCACGCGCCACACCGTCGATCCGGACCGC
CACATCGAGCGGGTCACCGAGCTGCAAGAACTCTTCCTCACGCGCGTCGGGCTCGACATCGGCAAGGTGT
GGGTCGCGGACGACGGCGCCGCCGTGGCGGTCTGGACCACGCCGGAGAGCGTCGAAGCGGGGGCGGTGTT
CGCCGAGATCGGCCCGCGCATGGCCGAGTTGAGCGGTTCCCGGCTGGCCGCGCAGCAACAGATGGAAGGC
CTCCTGGCGCCGCACCGGCCCAAGGAGCCCGCGTGGTTCCTGGCCACCGTCGGAGTCTCGCCCGACCACC
AGGGCAAGGGTCTGGGCAGCGCCGTCGTGCTCCCCGGAGTGGAGGCGGCCGAGCGCGCCGGGGTGCCCGC
CTTCCTGGAGACCTCCGCGCCCCGCAACCTCCCCTTCTACGAGCGGCTCGGCTTCACCGTCACCGCCGAC
GTCGAGGTGCCCGAAGGACCGCGCACCTGGTGCATGACCCGCAAGCCCGGTGCCTGAACGCGTTAAGTCG
ACAATCAACCTCTGGATTACAAAATTTGTGAAAGATTGACTGGTATTCTTAACTATGTTGCTCCTTTTAC
GCTATGTGGATACGCTGCTTTAATGCCTTTGTATCATGCTATTGCTTCCCGTATGGCTTTCATTTTCTCC
TCCTTGTATAAATCCTGGTTGCTGTCTCTTTATGAGGAGTTGTGGCCCGTTGTCAGGCAACGTGGCGTGG
TGTGCACTGTGTTTGCTGACGCAACCCCCACTGGTTGGGGCATTGCCACCACCTGTCAGCTCCTTTCCGG
GACTTTCGCTTTCCCCCTCCCTATTGCCACGGCGGAACTCATCGCCGCCTGCCTTGCCCGCTGCTGGACA
GGGGCTCGGCTGTTGGGCACTGACAATTCCGTGGTGTTGTCGGGGAAATCATCGTCCTTTCCTTGGCTGC
TCGCCTGTGTTGCCACCTGGATTCTGCGCGGGACGTCCTTCTGCTACGTCCCTTCGGCCCTCAATCCAGC
GGACCTTCCTTCCCGCGGCCTGCTGCCGGCTCTGCGGCCTCTTCCGCGTCTTCGCCTTCGCCCTCAGACG
AGTCGGATCTCCCTTTGGGCCGCCTCCCCGCGTCGACTTTAAGACCAATGACTTACAAGGCAGCTGTAGA
TCTTAGCCACTTTTTAAAAGAAAAGGGGGGACTGGAAGGGCTAATTCACTCCCAACGAAGACAAGATCTG
CTTTTTGCTTGTACTGGGTCTCTCTGGTTAGACCAGATCTGAGCCTGGGAGCTCTCTGGCTAACTAGGGA
ACCCACTGCTTAAGCCTCAATAAAGCTTGCCTTGAGTGCTTCAAGTAGTGTGTGCCCGTCTGTTGTGTGA
CTCTGGTAACTAGAGATCCCTCAGACCCTTTTAGTCAGTGTGGAAAATCTCTAGCAGTACGTATAGTAGT
TCATGTCATCTTATTATTCAGTATTTATAACTTGCAAAGAAATGAATATCAGAGAGTGAGAGGAACTTGT
TTATTGCAGCTTATAATGGTTACAAATAAAGCAATAGCATCACAAATTTCACAAATAAAGCATTTTTTTC
ACTGCATTCTAGTTGTGGTTTGTCCAAACTCATCAATGTATCTTATCATGTCTGGCTCTAGCTATCCCGC
CCCTAACTCCGCCCATCCCGCCCCTAACTCCGCCCAGTTCCGCCCATTCTCCGCCCCATGGCTGACTAAT
TTTTTTTATTTATGCAGAGGCCGAGGCCGCCTCGGCCTCTGAGCTATTCCAGAAGTAGTGAGGAGGCTTT
TTTGGAGGCCTAGGGACGTACCCAATTCGCCCTATAGTGAGTCGTATTACGCGCGCTCACTGGCCGTCGT
TTTACAACGTCGTGACTGGGAAAACCCTGGCGTTACCCAACTTAATCGCCTTGCAGCACATCCCCCTTTC
GCCAGCTGGCGTAATAGCGAAGAGGCCCGCACCGATCGCCCTTCCCAACAGTTGCGCAGCCTGAATGGCG
AATGGG
[124 nt withheld, positions 3367-3490]
C
[91 nt withheld, positions 3492-3582]
A
[49 nt withheld, positions 3584-3632]
CCTTTGACGTTGGAGTCCACGTTCTTT
[37 nt withheld, positions 3660-3696]
ACCCTATCTCGGTCTATTCTTTTGATTTATAAGGGATTTTGCCGATTTCGGCCTATTGGTTAAAAAATGA
GCTGATTTAACAAAAATTTAACGCGAATTTTAACAAAATATTAACGCTTACAATTTAGGTGGCACTTTTC
GGGGAAATGTGCGCGGAACCCCTATTTGTTTATTTTTCTAAATACATTCAAATATGTATCCGCTCATGAG
ACAATAACCCTGATAAATGCTTCAATAATATTGAAAAAGGAAGAGTATGAGTATTCAACATTTCCGTGTC
GCCCTTATTCCCTTTTTTGCGGCATTTTGCCTTCCTGTTTTTGCTCACCCAGAAACGCTGGTGAAAGTAA
AAGATGCTGAAGATCAGTTGGGTGCACGAGTGGGTTACATCGAACTGGATCTCAACAGCGGTAAGATCCT
TGAGAGTTTTCGCCCCGAAGAACGTTTTCCAATGATGAGCACTTTTAAAGTTCTGCTATGTGGCGCGGTA
TTATCCCGTATTGACGCCGGGCAAGAGCAACTCGGTCGCCGCATACACTATTCTCAGAATGACTTGGTTG
AGTACTCACCAGTCACAGAAAAGCATCTTACGGATGGCATGACAGTAAGAGAATTATGCAGTGCTGCCAT
AACCATGAGTGATAACACTGCGGCCAACTTACTTCTGACAACGATCGGAGGACCGAAGGAGCTAACCGCT
TTTTTGCACAACATGGGGGATCATGTAACTCGCCTTGATCGTTGGGAACCGGAGCTGAATGAAGCCATAC
CAAACGACGAGCGTGACACCACGATGCCTGTAGCAATGGCAACAACGTTGCGCAAACTATTAACTGGCGA
ACTACTTACTCTAGCTTCCCGGCAACAATTAATAGACTGGATGGAGGCGGATAAAGTTGCAGGACCACTT
CTGCGCTCGGCCCTTCCGGCTGGCTGGTTTATTGCTGATAAATCTGGAGCCGGTGAGCGTGGGTCTCGCG
GTATCATTGCAGCACTGGGGCCAGATGGTAAGCCCTCCCGTATCGTAGTTATCTACACGACGGGGAGTCA
GGCAACTATGGATGAACGAAATAGACAGATCGCTGAGATAGGTGCCTCACTGATTAAGCATTGGTAACTG
TCAGACCAAGTTTACTCATATATACTTTAGATTGATTTAAAACTTCATTTTTAATTTAAAAGGATCTAGG
TGAAGATCCTTTTTGATAATCTCATGACCAAAATCCCTTAACGTGAGTTTTCGTTCCACTGAGCGTCAGA
CCCCGTAGAAAAGATCAAAGGATCTTCTTGAGATCCTTTTTTTCTGCGCGTAATCTGCTGCTTGCAAACA
AAAAAACCACCGCTACCAGCGGTGGTTTGTTTGCCGGATCAAGAGCTACCAACTCTTTTTCCGAAGGTAA
CTGGCTTCAGCAGAGCGCAGATACCAAATACTGTTCTTCTAGTGTAGCCGTAGTTAGGCCACCACTTCAA
GAACTCTGTAGCACCGCCTACATACCTCGCTCTGCTAATCCTGTTACCAGTGGCTGCTGCCAGTGGCGAT
AAGTCGTGTCTTACCGGGTTGGACTCAAGACGATAGTTACCGGATAAGGCGCAGCGGTCGGGCTGAACGG
GGGGTTCGTGCACACAGCCCAGCTTGGAGCGAACGACCTACACCGAACTGAGATACCTACAGCGTGAGCT
ATGAGAAAGCGCCACGCTTCCCGAAGGGAGAAAGGCGGACAGGTATCCGGTAAGCGGCAGGGTCGGAACA
GGAGAGCGCACGAGGGAGCTTCCAGGGGGAAACGCCTGGTATCTTTATAGTCCTGTCGGGTTTCGCCACC
TCTGACTTGAGCGTCGATTTTTGTGATGCTCGTCAGGGGGGCGGAGCCTATGGAAAAACGCCAGCAACGC
GGCCTTTTTACGGTTCCTGGCCTTTTGCTGGCCTTTTGCTCACATGTTCTTTCCTGCGTTATCCCCTGAT
TCTGTGGATAACCGTATTACCGCCTTTGAGTGAGCTGATACCGCTCGCCGCAGCCGAACGACCGAGCGCA
GCGAGTCAGTGAGCGAGGAAGCGGAAGAGCGCCCAATACGCAAACCGCCTCTCCCCGCGCGTTGGCCGAT
TCATTAATGCAGCTGGCACGACAGGTTTCCCGACTGGAAAGCGGGCAGTGAGCGCAACGCAATTAATGTG
AGTTAGCTCACTCATTAGGCACCCCAGGCTTTACACTTTATGCTTCCGGCTCGTATGTTGTGTGGAATTG
TGAGCGGATAACAATTTCACACAGGAAACAGCTATGACCATGATTACGCCAAGCGCGCAATTAACCCTCA
CTAAAGGGAACAAAAGCTGGAGCTGCAAGCTTAATGTAGTCTTATGCAATACTCTTGTAGTCTTGCAACA
TGGTAACGATGAGTTAGCAACATGCCTTACAAGGAGAGAAAAAGCACCGTGCATGCCGATTGGTGGAAGT
AAGGTGGTACGATCGTGCCTTATTAGGAAGGCAACAGACGGGTCTGACATGGATTGGACGAACCACTGAA
TTGCCGCATTGCAGAGATATTGTATTTAAGTGCCTAGCTCGATACATAAACGGGTCTCTCTGGTTAGACC
AGATCTGAGCCTGGGAGCTCTCTGGCTAACTAGGGAACCCACTGCTTAAGCCTCAATAAAGCTTGCCTTG
AGTGCTTCAAGTAGTGTGTGCCCGTCTGTTGTGTGACTCTGGTAACTAGAGATCCCTCAGACCCTTTTAG
TCAGTGTGGAAAATCTCTAGCAGTGGCGCCCGAACAGGGACTTGAAAGCGAAAGGGAAACCAGAGGAGCT
CTCTCGACGCAGGACTCGGCTTGCTGAAGCGCGCACGGCAAGAGGCGAGGGGCGGCGACTGGTGAGTACG
CCAAAAATTTTGACTAGCGGAGGCTAGAAGGAGAGAGATGGGTGCGAGAGCGTCAGTATTAAGCGGGGGA
GAATTAGATCGCGATGGGAAAAAATTCGGTTAAGGCCAGGGGGAAAGAAAAAATATAAATTAAAACATAT
AGTATGGGCAAGCAGGGAGCTAGAACGATTCGCAGTTAATCCTGGCCTGTTAGAAACATCAGAAGGCTGT
AGACAAATACTGGGACAGCTACAACCATCCCTTCAGACAGGATCAGAAGAACTTAGATCATTATATAATA
CAGTAGCAACCCTCTATTGTGTGCATCAAAGGATAGAGATAAAAGACACCAAGGAAGCTTTAGACAAGAT
AGAGGAAGAGCAAAACAAAAGTAAGACCACCGCACAGCAAGCGGCCGCTGATCTTCAGACCTGGAGGAGG
AGATATGAGGGACAATTGGAGAAGTGAATTATATAAATATAAAGTAGTAAAAATTGAACCATTAGGAGTA
GCACCCACCAAGGCAAAGAGAAGAGTGGTGCAGAGAGAAAAAAGAGCAGTGGGAATAGGAGCTTTGTTCC
TTGGGTTCTTGGGAGCAGCAGGAAGCACTATGGGCGCAGCGTCAATGACGCTGACGGTACAGGCCAGACA
ATTATTGTCTGGTATAGTGCAGCAGCAGAACAATTTGCTGAGGGCTATTGAGGCGCAACAGCATCTGTTG
CAACTCACAGTCTGGGGCATCAAGCAGCTCCAGGCAAGAATCCTGGCTGTGGAAAGATACCTAAAGGATC
AACAGCTCCTGGGGATTTGGGGTTGCTCTGGAAAACTCATTTGCACCACTGCTGTGCCTTGGAATGCTAG
TTGGAGTAATAAATCTCTGGAACAGATTTGGAATCACACGACCTGGATGGAGTGGGACAGAGAAATTAAC
AATTACACAAGCTTAATACACTCCTTAATTGAAGAATCGCAAAACCAGCAAGAAAAGAATGAACAAGAAT
TATTGGAATTAGATAAATGGGCAAGTTTGTGGAATTGGTTTAACATAACAAATTGGCTGTGGTATATAAA
ATTATTCATAATGATAGTAGGAGGCTTGGTAGGTTTAAGAATAGTTTTTGCTGTACTTTCTATAGTGAAT
AGAGTTAGGCAGGGATATTCACCATTATCGTTTCAGACCCACCTCCCAACCCCGAGGGGACCCAGAGAGG
GCCTATTTCCCATGATTCCTTCATATTTGCATATACGATACAAGGCTGTTAGAGAGATAATTAGAATTAA
TTTGACTGTAAACACAAAGATATTAGTACAAAATACGTGACGTAGAAAGTAATAATTTCTTGGGTAGTTT
GCAGTTTTAAAATTATGTTTTAAAATGGACTATCATATGCTTACCGTAACTTGAAAGTATTTCGATTTCT
TGGCTTTATATATCTTGTGGAAAGGACGAAACACCGGATATGGCACGATATTGGGAGTTTTAGAGCTAGA
AATAGCAAGTTAAAATAAGGCTAGTCCGTTATCAACTTGAAAAAGTGGCACCGAGTCGGTGCTTTTTTAA
GCTTGGCGTAACTAGATCTTGAGACAAATGGCAGTATTCATCCACAATTTTAAAAGAAAAGGGGGGATTG
GGGGGTACAGTGCAGGGGAAAGAATAGTAGACATAATAGCAACAGACATACAAACTAAAGAATTACAAAA
ACAAATTACAAAAATTCAAAATTTTCGGGTTTATTACAGGGACAGCAGAGATCCACTTTGGCGCCGGCTC
GAGGGGG
