>Addgene plasmid #76053 | STRADA gRNA (BRDN0001145789) | depositor partial sequence | sequence record 143513 | Target Sequence
GATATGGCACGATATTGGGA
