>Addgene plasmid #76053 | STRADA gRNA (BRDN0001145789) | addgene partial sequence | sequence record 185089 | hU6-F
AGAAAGTAATAATTTCTTGGGTAGTTTGCAGTTTTAAAATTATGTTTTAAAATGGACTATCATATGCTTA
CCGTAACTTGAAAGTATTTCGATTTCTTGGCTTTATATATCTTGTGGAAAGGACGAAACACCGGATATGG
CACGATATTGGGAGTTTTAGAGCTAGAAATAGCAAGTTAAAATAAGGCTAGTCCGTTATCAACTTGAAAA
AGTGGCACCGAGTCGGTGCTTTTTTAAGCTTGGCGTAACTAGATCTTGAGACAAATGGCAGTATTCATCC
ACAATTTTAAAAGAAAAGGGGGGATTGGGGGGTACAGTGCAGGGGAAAGAATAGTAGACATAATAGCAAC
AGACATACAAACTAAAGAATTACAAAAACAAATTACAAAAATTCAAAATTTTCGGGTTTATTACAGGGAC
AGCAGAGATCCACTTTGGCGCCGGCTCGAGGGGGCCCGGGTGCAAAGATGGATAAAGTTTTAAACAGAGA
GGAATCTTTGCAGCTAATGGACCTTCTAGGTCTTGAAAGGAGTGGGAATTGGCTCCGGTGCCCGTCAGTG
GGCAGAGCGC
